Addgene plasmid #237152: NanoBRET Assay Vector, Skp2
Purpose: Express Skp2-NanoLuc(R) Fusion Protein in Mammalian Cells under a CMV promoter
Depositing lab: Promega Corporation.
Backbone
  Vector backbone: pFC32K Nluc CMV-neo Flexi(R) Vector
  Vector type: Mammalian Expression
  Selectable markers: Neomycin (select with G418)
Growth in bacteria
  Bacterial resistance: Kanamycin, 50 μg/mL
  Growth temperature: 37°C
  Growth strain: DH5alpha
  Copy number: High Copy
Gene/Insert
  Gene/Insert name: SKP2
  Species: H. sapiens (human)
  Mutation: None
  Entrez Gene: SKP2 (a.k.a. FBL1, FBXL1, FLB1, p45)
  Promoter: CMV
  Tag / fusion protein: NanoLuc (R) (C terminal on backbone)
  Cloning method: Other
Terms and licenses: Academic/Nonprofit Terms; Industry Terms
How to cite: NanoBRET Assay Vector, Skp2 was a gift from Promega Corporation (Addgene plasmid # 237152 ; http://n2t.net/addgene:237152 ; RRID:Addgene_237152)
