[The description below was written by a language model from this plasmid's Addgene catalogue record and pLannotate feature annotations shown in this document.]
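Description:
NanoBRET Assay Vector, Skp2 is a 6,015 nt mammalian expression plasmid built on the pFC32K Nluc CMV-neo Flexi Vector backbone. It expresses human SKP2 (also known as FBXL1 or p45) fused at its C terminus to NanoLuc luciferase. Transcription in mammalian cells is driven by the human cytomegalovirus immediate early enhancer and promoter, followed by a chimeric β-globin/immunoglobulin intron that generally improves transcript processing and expression. A T7 promoter lies just upstream of the coding region and would permit in vitro transcription with T7 RNA polymerase. The unmutated SKP2 open reading frame is followed, after a short linker, by the human codon-optimized Nluc sequence, and an SV40 polyadenylation signal is annotated downstream of the fusion. Several short annotated fragments (MCS, SET1, T7 terminator, large T antigen, M13 ori, bom, tnpA) appear to be partial matches to backbone remnants rather than functional elements.

A single neo (nptII) gene provides selection in both hosts. It sits behind tandem SV40 early and bacterial EM7 promoters and ends with a synthetic poly(A) signal, giving G418 resistance in mammalian cells and kanamycin resistance in E. coli. Propagation in bacteria relies on a high-copy ColE1/pUC-type origin, and a ColE1 cer site helps keep the plasmid monomeric.

As the name indicates, the construct is meant for NanoBRET assays. In these, the NanoLuc fusion acts as the luminescent energy donor, and energy transfer to a fluorescent acceptor reports proximity in living cells. The record does not specify the acceptor partner or the particular assay format for Skp2.
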