Features (pLannotate 1.2.2; 20 found; start..end, strand, type, name):
    140..517     +  enhancer       CMV enhancer: human cytomegalovirus immediate early enhancer
    519..718     +  promoter       CMV promoter: human cytomegalovirus (CMV) immediate early promoter
    857..989     +  intron         chimeric intron: chimera between introns from human β-globin and immunoglobulin heavy chain genes
   1033..1051    +  promoter       T7 promoter: promoter for bacteriophage T7 RNA polymerase
   1065..2336    +  CDS            SKP2 (sequence withheld): SKP2_HUMAN - Also known as FBXL1. Experimental evidence at protein level: Swiss-Prot protein existence level 1. Through the ubiquitin-mediated proteasomal degradation of hepatitis C virus non-structural protein 5A, has an antiviral activity towards that virus. From Homo sapiens (Human).
   2358..2870    +  CDS            Nluc: NanoLuc® luciferase human codon-optimized
   2879..2908    +  misc_feature   MCS (fragment): pUC18/19 multiple cloning site
   2915..2964    +  CDS            SET1 (fragment): solubility-enhancement tag derived from T7 phage gene 10B
   2972..2991    +  terminator     T7 terminator (fragment): transcription terminator for bacteriophage T7 RNA polymerase
   3013..3134    -  polyA_signal   SV40 poly(A) signal: SV40 polyadenylation signal
   3157..3225    -  CDS            large T antigen (fragment): large T antigen from SV40 (simian virus 40)
   3230..3262    +  rep_origin     M13 ori (fragment): M13 bacteriophage origin of replication; arrow indicates direction of (+) strand synthesis
   3263..3314    -  misc_feature   bom (fragment): basis of mobility region from pBR322
   3379..3736    +  promoter       SV40 promoter: SV40 enhancer and early promoter
   3751..3798    +  promoter       EM7 promoter: synthetic bacterial promoter&nbsp
   3830..4621    +  CDS            neo: KKA2_KLEPN - Also known as kan, nptII. Experimental evidence at protein level: Swiss-Prot protein existence level 1. Resistance to kanamycin, neomycin, paromomycin, ribostamycin, butirosin and gentamicin B. From Klebsiella pneumoniae.
   4688..4736    +  polyA_signal   poly(A) signal: synthetic polyadenylation signal
   4757..4846    -  CDS            tnpA (fragment): TN5P_ECOLX - Also known as tnp. Experimental evidence at protein level: Swiss-Prot protein existence level 1. Mediates transposition of transposon Tn5 by a 'cut and paste' mechanism. First, the monomeric transposase binds the 19 bp inverted DNA repeats flanking the transposon. Then, dimerization of the DNA- bound transposase creates a synaptic DNA complex. After nicking of the first DNA strand, excision of the transposon proceeds through a series of intermediates. The transposase then mediates the insertion of the transposon at a new site by strand transfer. The activity of the wild- type tran
   4975..5563    -  rep_origin     ori: high-copy-number ColE1/pMB1/pBR322/pUC origin of replication
   5679..5962    +  misc_feature   cer region: ColE1-derived recombination site that helps to maintain plasmids as monomers
>Addgene plasmid #237152 | NanoBRET Assay Vector, Skp2 | addgene full sequence | sequence record 473350 | Addgene NGS Result
TCAATATTGGCCATTAGCCATATTATTCATTGGTTATATAGCATAAATCAATATTGGCTATTGGCCATTG
CATACGTTGTATCTATATCATAATATGTACATTTATATTGGCTCATGTCCAATATGACCGCCATGTTGGC
ATTGATTATTGACTAGTTATTAATAGTAATCAATTACGGGGTCATTAGTTCATAGCCCATATATGGAGTT
CCGCGTTACATAACTTACGGTAAATGGCCCGCCTGGCTGACCGCCCAACGACCCCCGCCCATTGACGTCA
ATAATGACGTATGTTCCCATAGTAACGCCAATAGGGACTTTCCATTGACGTCAATGGGTGGAGTATTTAC
GGTAAACTGCCCACTTGGCAGTACATCAAGTGTATCATATGCCAAGTCCGCCCCCTATTGACGTCAATGA
CGGTAAATGGCCCGCCTGGCATTATGCCCAGTACATGACCTTACGGGACTTTCCTACTTGGCAGTACATC
TACGTATTAGTCATCGCTATTACCATGGTGATGCGGTTTTGGCAGTACACCAATGGGCGTGGATAGCGGT
TTGACTCACGGGGATTTCCAAGTCTCCACCCCATTGACGTCAATGGGAGTTTGTTTTGGCACCAAAATCA
ACGGGACTTTCCAAAATGTCGTAATAACCCCGCCCCGTTGACGCAAATGGGCGGTAGGCGTGTACGGTGG
GAGGTCTATATAAGCAGAGCTGGTTTAGTGAACCGTCAGATCACTAGAAGCTTTATTGCGGTAGTTTATC
ACAGTTAAATTGCTAACGCAGTCAGTGCTTCTGACACAACAGTCTCGAACTTAAGCTGCAGAAGTTGGTC
GTGAGGCACTGGGCAGGTAAGTATCAAGGTTACAAGACAGGTTTAAGGAGACCAATAGAAACTGGGCTTG
TCGAGACAGAGAAGACTCTTGCGTTTCTGATAGGCACCTATTGGTCTTACTGACATCCACTTTGCCTTTC
TCTCCACAGGTGTCCACTCCCAGTTCAATTACAGCTCTTAAGGCTAGAGTATTAATACGACTCACTATAG
GGCTAGCGATCGCC
[1272 nt withheld, positions 1065-2336]
GTTTCTCTCGGCTCGAGCGGCGTCTTCACACTCGAAGATTTCGTTGGGGACTGGCGACAGACAGCCGGCT
ACAACCTGGACCAAGTCCTTGAACAGGGAGGTGTGTCCAGTTTGTTTCAGAATCTCGGGGTGTCCGTAAC
TCCGATCCAAAGGATTGTCCTGAGCGGTGAAAATGGGCTGAAGATCGACATCCATGTCATCATCCCGTAT
GAAGGTCTGAGCGGCGACCAAATGGGCCAGATCGAAAAAATTTTTAAGGTGGTGTACCCTGTGGATGATC
ATCACTTTAAGGTGATCCTGCACTATGGCACACTGGTAATCGACGGGGTTACGCCGAACATGATCGACTA
TTTCGGACGGCCGTATGAAGGCATCGCCGTGTTCGACGGCAAAAAGATCACTGTAACAGGGACCCTGTGG
AACGGCAACAAAATTATCGACGAGCGCCTGATCAACCCCGACGGCTCCCTGCTGTTCCGAGTAACCATCA
ACGGAGTGACCGGCTGGCGGCTGTGCGAACGCATTCTGGCGTAAGGCCGCGACTCTAGAGTCGACCTGCA
GGCATGCAAGCTGATCCGGCTGCTAACAAAGCCCGAAAGGAAGCTGAGTTGGCTGCTGCCACCGCTGAGC
AATAACTAGCATAACCCCTTGGGGCGGCCGCTTCGAGCAGACATGATAAGATACATTGATGAGTTTGGAC
AAACCACAACTAGAATGCAGTGAAAAAAATGCTTTATTTGTGAAATTTGTGATGCTATTGCTTTATTTGT
AACCATTATAAGCTGCAATAAACAAGTTAACAACAACAATTGCATTCATTTTATGTTTCAGGTTCAGGGG
GAGATGTGGGAGGTTTTTTTAAGCAAGTAAAACCTCTACAAATGTGGTAAAATCGAATTTTAACAAAATA
TTAACGCTTACAATTTCCTGATGCGGTATTTTCTCCTTACGCATCTGTGCGGTATTTCACACCGCATACG
CGGATCTGCGCAGCACCATGGCCTGAAATAACCTCTGAAAGAGGAACTTGGTTAGGTACCTTCTGAGGCG
GAAAGAACCAGCTGTGGAATGTGTGTCAGTTAGGGTGTGGAAAGTCCCCAGGCTCCCCAGCAGGCAGAAG
TATGCAAAGCATGCATCTCAATTAGTCAGCAACCAGGTGTGGAAAGTCCCCAGGCTCCCCAGCAGGCAGA
AGTATGCAAAGCATGCATCTCAATTAGTCAGCAACCATAGTCCCGCCCCTAACTCCGCCCATCCCGCCCC
TAACTCCGCCCAGTTCCGCCCATTCTCCGCCCCATGGCTGACTAATTTTTTTTATTTATGCAGAGGCCGA
GGCCGCCTCGGCCTCTGAGCTATTCCAGAAGTAGTGAGGAGGCTTTTTTGGAGGCCTAGGCTTTTGCAAA
AAGCTTAATTAACTGTTGACAATTAATCATCGGCATAGTATATCGGCATAGTATAATACGACAAGGTGAG
GAACTAAACCCAGGAGGCAGATCATGATTGAACAAGATGGATTGCACGCAGGTTCTCCGGCCGCTTGGGT
GGAGAGGCTATTCGGCTATGACTGGGCACAACAGACAATCGGCTGCTCTGATGCCGCCGTGTTCCGGCTG
TCAGCGCAGGGGCGCCCGGTTCTTTTTGTCAAGACCGACCTGTCCGGTGCCCTGAATGAACTGCAGGACG
AGGCAGCGCGGCTATCGTGGCTGGCCACGACGGGCGTTCCTTGCGCAGCTGTGCTCGACGTTGTCACTGA
AGCGGGAAGGGACTGGCTGCTATTGGGCGAAGTGCCGGGGCAGGATCTCCTGTCATCTCACCTTGCTCCT
GCCGAGAAAGTATCCATCATGGCTGATGCAATGCGGCGGCTGCATACGCTTGATCCGGCTACCTGCCCAT
TCGACCACCAAGCGAAACATCGCATCGAGCGAGCACGTACTCGGATGGAAGCCGGTCTTGTCGATCAGGA
TGATCTGGACGAAGAGCATCAGGGGCTCGCGCCAGCCGAACTGTTCGCCAGGCTCAAGGCGCGCATGCCC
GACGGCGAGGATCTCGTCGTGACCCATGGCGATGCCTGCTTGCCGAATATCATGGTGGAAAATGGCCGCT
TTTCTGGATTCATCGACTGTGGCCGGCTGGGTGTGGCGGACCGCTATCAGGACATAGCGTTGGCTACCCG
TGATATTGCTGAAGAGCTTGGCGGCGAATGGGCTGACCGCTTCCTCGTGCTTTACGGTATCGCCGCTCCC
GATTCGCAGCGCATCGCCTTCTATCGCCTTCTTGACGAGTTCTTCTGAGCGGGACTCTGGGGTTCGAAAT
GACCGACCAAGCGACGCCCAACCTGCCATCACGATGGCCGCAATAAAATATCTTTATTTTCATTACATCT
GTGTGTTGGTTTTTTGTGTGAATCGATAGCGATAAGGATCCTCTTTGCGCTTGCGTTTTCCCTTGTCCAG
ATAGCCCAGTAGCTGACATTCATCCGGGGTCAGCACCGTTTCTGCGGACTGGCTTTCTACCCGGTATCAG
CTCACTCAAAGGCGGTAATACGGTTATCCACAGAATCAGGGGATAACGCAGGAAAGAACATGTGAGCAAA
AGGCCAGCAAAAGGCCAGGAACCGTAAAAAGGCCGCGTTGCTGGCGTTTTTCCATAGGCTCCGCCCCCCT
GACGAGCATCACAAAAATCGACGCTCAAGTCAGAGGTGGCGAAACCCGACAGGACTATAAAGATACCAGG
CGTTTCCCCCTGGAAGCTCCCTCGTGCGCTCTCCTGTTCCGACCCTGCCGCTTACCGGATACCTGTCCGC
CTTTCTCCCTTCGGGAAGCGTGGCGCTTTCTCATAGCTCACGCTGTAGGTATCTCAGTTCGGTGTAGGTC
GTTCGCTCCAAGCTGGGCTGTGTGCACGAACCCCCCGTTCAGCCCGACCGCTGCGCCTTATCCGGTAACT
ATCGTCTTGAGTCCAACCCGGTAAGACACGACTTATCGCCACTGGCAGCAGCCACTGGTAACAGGATTAG
CAGAGCGAGGTATGTAGGCGGTGCTACAGAGTTCTTGAAGTGGTGGCCTAACTACGGCTACACTAGAAGG
ACAGTATTTGGTATCTGCGCTCTGCTGAAGCCAGTTACCTTCGGAAAAAGAGTTGGTAGCTCTTGATCCG
GCAAACAAACCACCGCTGGTAGCGGTGGTTTTTTTGTTTGCAAGCAGCAGATTACGCGCAGAAAAAAAGG
ATTTCAAGAAGATCCTTTGATCTTTTCTACGGGGTCTGACGCTCAGTGGAACGAAAACTCACGTTAAGGG
ATTTTGGTCATGAGATTATCAAAAAGGATCTTCACCTAGATCCTTTTATAGTCCGGAAATACAGGAACGC
ACGCTGGATGGCCCTTCGCTGGGATGGTGAAACCATGAAAAATGGCAGCTTCAGTGGATTAAGTGGGGGT
AATGTGGCCTGTACCCTCTGGTTGCATAGGTATTCATACGGTTAAAATTTATCAGGCGCGATTGCGGCAG
TTTTTCGGGTGGTTTGTTGCCATTTTTACCTGTCTGCTGCCGTGATCGCGCTGAACGCGTTTTAGCGGTG
CGTACAATTAAGGGATTATGGTAAATCCACTTACTGTCTGCCCTCGTAGCCATCGAGATAAACCGCAGTA
CTCCGGCCACGATGCGTCCGGCGTAGAGGATCGAGATCT
